>Addgene plasmid #233378 | YH039 PGK-TO-FKBP-tm-GS-XTEN-ADAR2(DD-E488Q-T501A) | addgene full sequence | sequence record 466387 | Addgene NGS Result
ATAGACTGGATGGAGGCGGATAAAGTTGCAGGACCACTTCTGCGCTCGGCCCTTCCGGCTGGCTGGTTTA
TTGCTGATAAATCTGGAGCCGGTGAGCGTGGGTCTCGCGGTATCATTGCAGCACTGGGGCCAGATGGTAA
GCCCTCCCGTATCGTAGTTATCTACACGACGGGGAGTCAGGCAACTATGGATGAACGAAATAGACAGATC
GCTGAGATAGGTGCCTCACTGATTAAGCATTGGTAACTGTCAGACCAAGTTTACTCATATATACTTTAGA
TTGATTTAAAACTTCATTTTTAATTTAAAAGGATCTAGGTGAAGATCCTTTTTGATAATCTCATGACCAA
AATCCCTTAACGTGAGTTTTCGTTCCACTGAGCGTCAGACCCCGTAGAAAAGATCAAAGGATCTTCTTGA
GATCCTTTTTTTCTGCGCGTAATCTGCTGCTTGCAAACAAAAAAACCACCGCTACCAGCGGTGGTTTGTT
TGCCGGATCAAGAGCTACCAACTCTTTTTCCGAAGGTAACTGGCTTCAGCAGAGCGCAGATACCAAATAC
TGTTCTTCTAGTGTAGCCGTAGTTAGGCCACCACTTCAAGAACTCTGTAGCACCGCCTACATACCTCGCT
CTGCTAATCCTGTTACCAGTGGCTGCTGCCAGTGGCGATAAGTCGTGTCTTACCGGGTTGGACTCAAGAC
GATAGTTACCGGATAAGGCGCAGCGGTCGGGCTGAACGGGGGGTTCGTGCACACAGCCCAGCTTGGAGCG
AACGACCTACACCGAACTGAGATACCTACAGCGTGAGCTATGAGAAAGCGCCACGCTTCCCGAAGGGAGA
AAGGCGGACAGGTATCCGGTAAGCGGCAGGGTCGGAACAGGAGAGCGCACGAGGGAGCTTCCAGGGGGAA
ACGCCTGGTATCTTTATAGTCCTGTCGGGTTTCGCCACCTCTGACTTGAGCGTCGATTTTTGTGATGCTC
GTCAGGGGGGCGGAGCCTATGGAAAAACGCCAGCAACGCGGCCTTTTTACGGTTCCTGGCCTTTTGCTGG
CCTTTTGCTCACATGTTCTTTCCTGCGTTATCCCCTGATTCTGTGGATAACCGTATTACCGCCTTTGAGT
GAGCTGATACCGCTCGCCGCAGCCGAACGACCGAGCGCAGCGAGTCAGTGAGCGAGGAAGCGGAAGAGCG
CCCAATACGCAAACCGCCTCTCCCCGCGCGTTGGCCGATTCATTAATGCAGCTGGCACGACAGGTTTCCC
GACTGGAAAGCGGGCAGTGAGCGCAACGCAATTAATGTGAGTTAGCTCACTCATTAGGCACCCCAGGCTT
TACACTTTATGCTTCCGGCTCGTATGTTGTGTGGAATTGTGAGCGGATAACAATTTCACACAGGAAACAG
CTATGACCATGATTACGCCAAGCTCTAGCTAGAGGTCGACGGTATACAGACATGATAAGATACATTGATG
AGTTTGGACAAACCACAACTAGAATGCAGTGAAAAAAATGCTTTATTTGTGAAATTTGTGATGCTATTGC
TTTATTTGTAACCATTATAAGCTGCAATAAACAAGTTGGGGTGGGCGAAGAACTCCAGCATGAGATCCCC
GCGCTGGAGGATCATCCAGCCGGCGTCCCGGAAAACGATTCCGAAGCCCAACCTTTCATAGAAGGCGGCG
GTGGAATCGAAATCTCGTAGTACGTGCTATTCCTTTGCCCTCGGACGAGTGCTGGGGCGTCGGTTTCCAC
TATCGGCGAGTACTTCTACACAGCCATCGGTCCAGACGGCCGCGCTTCTGCGGGCGATTTGTGTACGCCC
GACAGTCCCGGCTCCGGATCGGACGATTGCGTCGCATCGACCCTGCGCCCAAGCTGCATCATCGAAATTG
CCGTCAACCAAGCTCTGATAGAGTTGGTCAAGACCAATGCGGAGCATATACGCCCGGAGCCGCGGCGATC
CTGCAAGCTCCGGATGCCTCCGCTCGAAGTAGCGCGTCTGCTGCTCCATACAAGCCAACCACGGCCTCCA
GAAGAAGATGTTGGCGACCTCGTATTGGGAATCCCCGAACATCGCCTCGCTCCAGTCAATGACCGCTGTT
ATGCGGCCATTGTCCGTCAGGACATTGTTGGAGCCGAAATCCGCGTGCACGAGGTGCCGGACTTCGGGGC
AGTCCTCGGCCCAAAGCATCAGCTCATCGAGAGCCTGCGCGACGGACGCACTGACGGTGTCGTCCATCAC
AGTTTGCCAGTGATACACATGGGGATCAGCAATCGCGCATATGAAATCACGCCATGTAGTGTATTGACCG
ATTCCTTGCGGTCCGAATGGGCCGAACCCGCTCGTCTGGCTAAGATCGGCCGCAGCGATCGCATCCATGG
CCTCCGCGACCGGCTGCAGAACAGCGGGCAGTTCGGTTTCAGGCAGGTCTTGCAACGTGACACCCTGTGC
ACGGCGGGAGATGCAATAGGTCAGGCTCTCGCTGAATTCCCCAATGTCAAGCACTTCCGGAATCGGGAGC
GCGGCCGATGCAAAGTGCCGATAAACATAACGATCTTTGTAGAAACCATCGGCGCAGCTATTTACCCGCA
GGACATATCCACGCCCTCCTACATCGAAGCTGAAAGCACGAGATTCTTCGCCCTCCGAGAGCTGCATCAG
GTCGGAGACGCTGTCGAACTTTTCGATCAGAAACTTCTCGACAGACGTCGCGGTGAGTTCAGGCTTTTTG
GCCAAGGAAGTTCCTATACTTTCTAGAGAATAGGAACTTCGGAATAGGAACTTCTAGGTACGTGAACCAT
CACCCT
[91 nt withheld, positions 2807-2897]
G
[124 nt withheld, positions 2899-3022]
GGGGATACCCCCTAGAGCCCCAGCTGGTTCTTTCCGCCTCAGAAGCCATAGAGCCCACCGCATCCCCAGA
ACATCGATAGATCTCCATAGAGCCCACCGCATCCCCAGCATGCCTGCTATTGTCTTCCCAATCCTCCCCC
TTGCTGTCCTGCCCCACCCCACCCCCCAGAATAGAATGACACCTACTCAGACAATGCGATGCAATTTCCT
CATTTTATTAGGAAAGGACAGTGGGAGTGGCACCTTCCAGGGTCAAGGAAGGCACGGGGGAGGGGCAAAC
AACAGATGGCTGGCAACTAGAAGGCACAGTCGAGGCTGATCAGCGGGTTTAAACTCAATGATGATTATGA
TGATGGTCGACGGCGCTATTCAGATCCTCTTCTGAGATGAGTTTTTGTTCGGGCCCTCCTCGAGCGGCTC
AGGGCGTGAGTGAGAACTGGTCCTGCTCGGTGGGCTTCTCCACCCAGGCCCCCAGCCCCGCCTTGATGAA
GGCTGTGAACAGACGCGCCTTGGCGGCCTGGTACTCCTTTGCCGCCAGCTTGGACTCATGGTACACGTTG
GGTTTGGTAATCTTGGAGCGTAGTAAGTGGGAGGGAACCTTGCCGTGCACACGCATCCAGCGACAGTACA
ACGCGTGCTTACACAGGCGGGACGCGCGGCCCAGCTCATCCTTCCCAGTCGTGGCGTTGATGACCTCAAT
AGCGGAGTCGCCTACCGTCCAGTTGACACTGAAGTTGGGGGCCTTCCCTGGCTGCCGTGCTTCTGCATTG
CTGATGCCACTGAGCAAAGGCTTGTTGAGGGTGTAGAGAGGTGGCAGGTCCTCTATGTTGGAGATCCGCT
GGTACATGGCCCTGGAAAGGTGGTCCCCGTGGTAAAGGCTGCCCAGGATGATGCTCGAGAAGTAAATGGG
CTCCACGAAAATGCTGAGCAGGGATCCCTGGATGCCCACCACGTTCCAGCGTGCAATCTTGTCACTGCAG
GACATGGTGAGCAGCCGCTCCCCTTGCAGCACCCCGTCCCACGCTTGGATGCTCGCATTGGAGCGCACTG
GAATCGTCCCCTGACCAGACTCTATTTTGGTCCGTAGCTGTCCTCTTGCTTTACGATTTGGGTGTCTATC
TGCTGGTTCTTCCAGGATTGGCTCATGTGGTGAGAAGATTCTGGCATCTCCACAGGGAGAGGTGCTGATG
TACAGATGAAACTGGACATTCTCCTTCAGCCTAAACCCCCCTCGCTCTGATTTCTGAAAGATGGATCTTT
TTTGATCATCTTTGTTATTTAAGTAAAGCTCAAGTTGTGTATAAAGAAATCTGAGCAAGGATCTCCGAGA
TATTATTTCTGCATGGCAGTCATTTAATGCAAGGCCACGATCACTCATGTATTCACCATTAATACATTTT
GTTCCTGTAGAAACACTTATCACCTTGGCATCTTTAACATCTGTGCCTGTTGTCATGACGACTCCAGCCA
GCACTTTTCTGCGAGCGTGAGGGGAGGAGAAGTTGTCGGTCAGGTCACCAAACTTACCCAGGACCAGGCG
TGAGACAGCGTCAGCTAAAACCTGCGGTAAATGCAGCTGAAGACCCTCACTGGGAATAGGCTGGCGAGAT
GGCGTTTGATCCAAGTGCAAAGCGCTAGCACTCTCTGGCGTTGCTGACTCACTCGTGCCGGGTGTTTCTG
ACCCACTGGACCCGCTACCCGCCCCGCTGCCGGAACCGCCTGACCCGGAATTTTCAACACAAAGAGCCAC
TGTCACTAGCAAGCCATAACAAAACAGGACTCCAGCAACCACGACCAGACCGGTACCTCCCCCCGAACCG
CCACTACCACCAGACCCCCCCGATCCGCCGTTGTCGTCATCGTCCTTGTAGTCTCCTCCAGATCCGCCAG
TGCCACCCCCAGACCCTCCTGTCCCGGCGCCTTCCAGTTTTAGAAGCTCCACATCGAAGACGAGAGTGGC
ATGTGGTGGGATGATGCCTGGGTGCCCAGTGGCACCATAGGCATAATCTGGAGATATAGTCAGTTTGGCT
CTCTGACCCACACTCATCTGGGCAACCCCTTCTTCCCAGCCTCGGATCACCTCCTGCTTGCCTAGCATAA
ACTTAAAGGGCTTGTTTCTGTCCCGGGAGGAATCAAATTTCTTTCCATCTTCAAGCATCCCGGTGTAGTG
CACCACGCAGGTCTGGCCGCGCTTGGGGAAGGTGCGCCCGTCTCCTGGGGAGATGGTTTCCACCTGCACT
CCCATGGATCCAGGCCGTGCAGCGTGCAGCAGCAGTGCCAGCGGAAGAAGCAGTGCGGTGACAGGGAGCG
CCATGGTGGCGAAGCTTAAGTTTAAACGCTAGAGTCCTGCAGGTCGAAAGGCCCGGAGATGAGGAAGAGG
AGAACAGCGCGGCAGACGTGCGCTTTTGAAGCGTGCAGAATGCCGGGCCTCCGGAGGACCTTCGGGCGCC
CGCCCCGCCCCTGAGCCCGCCCCTGAGCCCGCCCCCGGACCCACCCCTTCCCAGCCTCTGAGCCCAGAAA
GCGAAGGAGCAAAGCTGCTATTGGCCGCTGCCCCAAAGGCCTACCCGCTTCCATTGCTCAGCGGTGCTGT
CCATCTGCACGAGACTAATGAGACGTGCTACTTCCATTTGTCACGTCCTGCACGACGCGAGCTGCGGGGC
GGGGGGGAACTTCCTGACTAGGGGAGGAGTAGAAGGTGGCGCGAAGGGGCCACCAAAGAACGGAGCCGGT
TGGCGCCTACCGGTGGATGTGGAATGTGTGCGAGGCCAGAGGCCACTTGTGTAGCGCCAAGTGCCCAGCG
GGGCTGCTAAAGCGCATGCTCCAGACTGCCTTGGGAAAAGCGCCTCCCCTACCCGGTAGAACGCGTATAT
CTGGCCCGTACGAAGCAGCGCAAAACGCCTAACCCTAAGCAGATTCTTCATGCAATTGTCGGTCAAGCCT
TGCCTTGTTGTAGCTTAAATTTTGCTCGCGCACTACTCAGCGACCTCCAACACACAAGCAGGGAGCAGAT
ACTGGCTTAACTATGCGGCATCAGAGCAGATTGTACTGAGAGTGCACCATAGGGGATCGGGAGATCTCCC
GATCCGTCGACGTCAGGTGGCACTTTTCGGGGAAATGTGCGCGGAACCCCTATTTGTTTATTTTTCTAAA
TACATTCAAATATGTATCCGCTCATGAGACAATAACCCTGATAAATGCTTCAATAATATTGAAAAAGGAA
GAGTATGAGTATTCAACATTTCCGTGTCGCCCTTATTCCCTTTTTTGCGGCATTTTGCCTTCCTGTTTTT
GCTCACCCAGAAACGCTGGTGAAAGTAAAAGATGCTGAAGATCAGTTGGGTGCACGAGTGGGTTACATCG
AACTGGATCTCAACAGCGGTAAGATCCTTGAGAGTTTTCGCCCCGAAGAACGTTTTCCAATGATGAGCAC
TTTTAAAGTTCTGCTATGTGGCGCGGTATTATCCCGTATTGACGCCGGGCAAGAGCAACTCGGTCGCCGC
ATACACTATTCTCAGAATGACTTGGTTGAGTACTCACCAGTCACAGAAAAGCATCTTACGGATGGCATGA
CAGTAAGAGAATTATGCAGTGCTGCCATAACCATGAGTGATAACACTGCGGCCAACTTACTTCTGACAAC
GATCGGAGGACCGAAGGAGCTAACCGCTTTTTTGCACAACATGGGGGATCATGTAACTCGCCTTGATCGT
TGGGAACCGGAGCTGAATGAAGCCATACCAAACGACGAGCGTGACACCACGATGCCTGTAGCAATGGCAA
CAACGTTGCGCAAACTATTAACTGGCGAACTACTTACTCTAGCTTCCCGGCAACAATTA
Features (pLannotate 1.2.2; 21 found; start..end, strand, type, name):
    417..1005    +  rep_origin     ori: high-copy-number ColE1/pMB1/pBR322/pUC origin of replication
   1188..1280    +  CDS            lacI (fragment): lac repressor; lacI; The lac repressor binds to the lac operator to inhibit transcription in E. coli. This inhibition can be relieved by adding lactose or isopropyl-β-D-thiogalactopyranoside (IPTG).
   1293..1314    +  protein_bind   CAP binding site: CAP binding activates transcription in the presence of cAMP. E. coli catabolite activator protein
   1329..1359    +  promoter       lac promoter: promoter for the E. coli lac operon
   1367..1383    +  protein_bind   lac operator: The lac repressor binds to the lac operator to inhibit transcription in E. coli. This inhibition can be relieved by adding lactose or isopropyl-β-D-thiogalactopyranoside (IPTG). lac repressor encoded by lacI
   1456..1577    -  polyA_signal   SV40 poly(A) signal: SV40 polyadenylation signal
   1572..1697    -  CDS            ble (fragment): BLE_KLEPN - Experimental evidence at protein level: Swiss-Prot protein existence level 1. Binding protein with a strong affinity to the bleomycin family of antibiotics. Binds to CL990; an antimitotic-antibiotic compound. From Klebsiella pneumoniae.
   1707..2729    -  CDS            HygR: aminoglycoside phosphotransferase from E. coli; aph(4)-Ia; confers resistance to hygromycin
   2737..2784    -  protein_bind   FRT: FLP-mediated recombination occurs in the 8-bp core sequence TCTAGAAA (Turan and Bode, 2011). FLP recombinase from the Saccharomyces cerevisiae 2μ plasmid
   2789..3022    -  rep_origin     f1 ori (fragment) (sequence partly withheld): f1 bacteriophage origin of replication; arrow indicates direction of (+) strand synthesis
   3043..3064    -  promoter       SV40 promoter (fragment): SV40 enhancer and early promoter
   3068..3091    -  polyA_signal   bGH poly(A) signal (fragment): bovine growth hormone polyadenylation signal
   3107..3331    -  polyA_signal   bGH poly(A) signal: bovine growth hormone polyadenylation signal
   3444..4652    -  CDS            Adarb1 (fragment): RED1_RAT - Also known as Red1. Experimental evidence at protein level: Swiss-Prot protein existence level 1. Catalyzes the hydrolytic deamination of adenosine to inosine in double-stranded RNA (dsRNA) referred to as A-to-I RNA editing. This may affect gene expression and function in a number of ways that include mRNA translation by changing codons and hence the amino acid sequence of proteins; pre-mRNA splicing by altering splice site recognition sequences; RNA stability by changing sequences involved in nuclease recognition; genetic stability in the case of RNA virus genomes by changing seque
   4758..4820    -  CDS            Cd28 (fragment): CD28_MOUSE - Experimental evidence at protein level: Swiss-Prot protein existence level 1. Involved in T-cell activation, the induction of cell proliferation and cytokine production and promotion of T-cell survival. Enhances the production of IL4 and IL10 in T-cells in conjunction with TCR/CD3 ligation and CD40L costimulation. From Mus musculus (Mouse).
   4944..5267    -  CDS            FKBP1A: FKB1A_HUMAN - Also known as FKBP1, FKBP12. Experimental evidence at protein level: Swiss-Prot protein existence level 1. Keeps in an inactive conformation TGFBR1, the TGF-beta type I serine/threonine kinase receptor, preventing TGF-beta receptor activation in absence of ligand. Recruits SMAD7 to ACVR1B which prevents the association of SMAD2 and SMAD3 with the activin receptor complex, thereby blocking the activin signal. May modulate the RYR1 calcium channel activity. PPIases accelerate the folding of proteins. It catalyzes the cis-trans isomerization of proline imidic peptide bonds in oligop
   5274..5336    -  CDS            CD8A (fragment): CD8A_HUMAN - Also known as MAL. Experimental evidence at protein level: Swiss-Prot protein existence level 1. Integral membrane glycoprotein that plays an essential role in the immune response and serves multiple functions in responses against both external and internal offenses. In T-cells, functions primarily as a coreceptor for MHC class I molecule:peptide complex. The antigens presented by class I peptides are derived from cytosolic proteins while class II derived from extracellular proteins. Interacts simultaneously with the T-cell receptor (TCR) and the MHC class I proteins presented by
   5377..5876    -  promoter       PGK promoter: mouse phosphoglycerate kinase 1 promoter
   6031..6083    +  misc_feature   bom (fragment): basis of mobility region from pBR322
   6142..6246    +  promoter       AmpR promoter: bla
   6247..246     +  CDS            AmpR (across the origin): β-lactamase; bla; confers resistance to ampicillin, carbenicillin, and related antibiotics
