[The description below was written by a language model from this plasmid's Addgene catalogue record and pLannotate feature annotations shown in this document.]
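Description:
YH039 PGK-TO-FKBP-tm-GS-XTEN-ADAR2(DD-E488Q-T501A) is a 6.9 kb mammalian expression plasmid built on a FLP-IN backbone. It is propagated in E. coli through a high-copy ColE1/pUC-type origin and selected with ampicillin via the β-lactamase gene. The backbone carries an FRT site placed directly upstream of a hygromycin resistance coding sequence followed by an SV40 polyadenylation signal. No full promoter is annotated in front of HygR. This fits the usual Flp-In design, in which FLP-mediated recombination into a genomic FRT landing pad supplies the promoter and makes integrants hygromycin resistant. Remnants of f1 ori, lac regulatory elements and other backbone sequences are also annotated as fragments.

The payload is a synthetic fusion protein driven by the mouse PGK promoter and terminated by a bGH polyadenylation signal. Reading along the coding strand, the annotated parts are a short human CD8A fragment at the N-terminus (its position suggests a signal peptide, though the record does not say so), full-length FKBP1A (FKBP12), a CD28 transmembrane segment, and the ADAR2 deaminase domain. According to the construct name, a GS-XTEN linker joins the transmembrane region to the deaminase. The "TO" in the name is not explained in the record, and no matching operator feature is annotated. The deaminase domain carries E488Q, generally known as a hyperactive mutation, together with T501A. The layout implies a membrane-spanning protein with FKBP displayed extracellularly and the A-to-I RNA editing domain on the cytosolic side. The plasmid comes from work on post-transcriptional modular synthetic receptors. There, a ligand-binding or dimerizable ectodomain such as FKBP presumably couples an extracellular input to RNA editing inside the cell.
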