Addgene plasmid #233378: YH039 PGK-TO-FKBP-tm-GS-XTEN-ADAR2(DD-E488Q-T501A)
Purpose: PGK promoter driven FKBP fused with ADAR2dd (E488Q,T501A), with a CD28 transmembrane domain in between
Depositing lab: Xiaojing Gao. Depositing organization: Stanford University. Publication: Post-transcriptional modular synthetic receptors. Zhang X, Mille-Fragoso LS, Kaseniit KE, Lee AP, Zhang M, Call CC, Hu Y, Xie Y, Gao XJ. Nat Chem Biol. 2025 Mar 28. doi: 10.1038/s41589-025-01872-w. PubMed 40155716.
Backbone
  Vector backbone: FLP-IN
  Vector type: Mammalian Expression
Growth in bacteria
  Bacterial resistance: Ampicillin, 100 μg/mL
  Growth temperature: 37°C
  Growth strain: DH5alpha
  Copy number: High Copy
Gene/Insert
  Gene/Insert name: FKBP-ADAR2dd
  Species: Synthetic
  Mutation: E488Q, T501A on ADAR2dd
  Promoter: PGK
  Cloning method: Gibson Cloning
Terms and licenses: Academic/Nonprofit Terms; Industry Terms: Not Available to Industry
Depositor comments: https://benchling.com/s/seq-BmQBxHqOXwo4ruxEowAE?m=slm-JGIPwc9j1YXw04VVBbwl for annotated sequence file. Please visit https://doi.org/10.1101/2024.05.03.592453 for bioRxiv preprint.
How to cite: YH039 PGK-TO-FKBP-tm-GS-XTEN-ADAR2(DD-E488Q-T501A) was a gift from Xiaojing Gao (Addgene plasmid # 233378 ; http://n2t.net/addgene:233378 ; RRID:Addgene_233378)
